>Addgene plasmid #101156 | T7-CMVtrans-FFLuc-polyA | addgene full sequence | sequence record 202216 | Addgene NGS Result
GAACGACCGAGCGCAGCGAGTCAGTGAGCGAGGAAGCGGAAGAGCGCCCAATACGCAAACCGCCTCTCCC
CGCGCGTTGGCCGATTCATTAATGCAGCTGGCTTATCGAAATTAATACGACTCACTATAGGGAGACCCAA
GCTTTCAGATCCGCTAGCGCTACCGGGGATCCAGCCACCATGGAAGACGCCAAAAACATAAAGAAAGGCC
CGGCGCCATTCTATCCTCTAGAGGATGGAACCGCTGGAGAGCAACTGCATAAGGCTATGAAGAGATACGC
CCTGGTTCCTGGAACAATTGCTTTTACAGATGCACATATCGAGGTGAACATCACGTACGCGGAATACTTC
GAAATGTCCGTTCGGTTGGCAGAAGCTATGAAACGATATGGGCTGAATACAAATCACAGAATCGTCGTAT
GCAGTGAAAACTCTCTTCAATTCTTTATGCCGGTGTTGGGCGCGTTATTTATCGGAGTTGCAGTTGCGCC
CGCGAACGACATTTATAATGAACGTGAATTGCTCAACAGTATGAACATTTCGCAGCCTACCGTAGTGTTT
GTTTCCAAAAAGGGGTTGCAAAAAATTTTGAACGTGCAAAAAAAATTACCAATAATCCAGAAAATTATTA
TCATGGATTCTAAAACGGATTACCAGGGATTTCAGTCGATGTACACGTTCGTCACATCTCATCTACCTCC
CGGTTTTAATGAATACGATTTTGTACCAGAGTCCTTTGATCGTGACAAAACAATTGCACTGATAATGAAT
TCCTCTGGATCTACTGGGTTACCTAAGGGTGTGGCCCTTCCGCATAGAACTGCCTGCGTCAGATTCTCGC
ATGCCAGAGATCCTATTTTTGGCAATCAAATCATTCCGGATACTGCGATTTTAAGTGTTGTTCCATTCCA
TCACGGTTTTGGAATGTTTACTACACTCGGATATTTGATATGTGGATTTCGAGTCGTCTTAATGTATAGA
TTTGAAGAAGAGCTGTTTTTACGATCCCTTCAGGATTACAAAATTCAAAGTGCGTTGCTAGTACCAACCC
TATTTTCATTCTTCGCCAAAAGCACTCTGATTGACAAATACGATTTATCTAATTTACACGAAATTGCTTC
TGGGGGCGCACCTCTTTCGAAAGAAGTCGGGGAAGCGGTTGCAAAACGCTTCCATCTTCCAGGGATACGA
CAAGGATATGGGCTCACTGAGACTACATCAGCTATTCTGATTACACCCGAGGGGGATGATAAACCGGGCG
CGGTCGGTAAAGTTGTTCCATTTTTTGAAGCGAAGGTTGTGGATCTGGATACCGGGAAAACGCTGGGCGT
TAATCAGAGAGGCGAATTATGTGTCAGAGGACCTATGATTATGTCCGGTTATGTAAACAATCCGGAAGCG
ACCAACGCCTTGATTGACAAGGATGGATGGCTACATTCTGGAGACATAGCTTACTGGGACGAAGACGAAC
ACTTCTTCATAGTTGACCGCTTGAAGTCTTTAATTAAATACAAAGGATATCAGGTGGCCCCCGCTGAATT
GGAATCGATATTGTTACAACACCCCAACATCTTCGACGCGGGCGTGGCAGGTCTTCCCGACGATGACGCC
GGTGAACTTCCCGCCGCCGTTGTTGTTTTGGAGCACGGAAAGACGATGACGGAAAAAGAGATCGTGGATT
ACGTCGCCAGTCAAGTAACAACCGCGAAAAAGTTGCGCGGAGGAGTTGTGTTTGTGGACGAAGTACCGAA
AGGTCTTACCGGAAAACTCGACGCAAGAAAAATCAGAGAGATCCTCATAAAGGCCAAGAAGGGCGGAAAG
TCCAAATTGTAAAATGTAACTGTATTCAGCGATGACGAAATTCTTAGCTATTGTAATCCTCCGAGGGGGC
GAGCTCCCAAAAAAAAAAAAAAAAAAAAAAAAAAAAAACCGAATTGGCATCACCGGCGCCACAGGTGCGG
TTGCTGGCGCCTATATCGCCGACATCACCGATGGGGAAGATCGGGCTCGCCACTTCGGGCTCATGAGCGC
TTGTTTCGGCGTGGGTATGGTGGCAGGCCCCGTGGCCGGGGGACTGTTGGGCGCCATCTCCTTGCATGCA
CCATTCCTTGCGGCGGCGGTGCTCAACGGCCTCAACCTACTACTGGGCTGCTTCCTAATGCAGGAGTCGC
ATAAGGGAGAGCGTCGAATGGTGCACTCTCAGTACAATCTGCTCTGATGCCGCATAGTTAAGCCAGCCCC
GACACCCGCCAACACCCGCTGACGCGCCCTGACGGGCTTGTCTGCTCCCGGCATCCGCTTACAGACAAGC
TGTGACCGTCTCCGGGAGCTGCATGTGTCAGAGGTTTTCACCGTCATCACCGAAACGCGCGAGACGAAAG
GGCCTCGTGATACGCCTATTTTTATAGGTTAATGTCATGATAATAATGGTTTCTTAGACGTCAGGTGGCA
CTTTTCGGGGAAATGTGCGCGGAACCCCTATTTGTTTATTTTTCTAAATACATTCAAATATGTATCCGCT
CATGAGACAATAACCCTGATAAATGCTTCAATAATATTGAAAAAGGAAGAGTATGAGTATTCAACATTTC
CGTGTCGCCCTTATTCCCTTTTTTGCGGCATTTTGCCTTCCTGTTTTTGCTCACCCAGAAACGCTGGTGA
AAGTAAAAGATGCTGAAGATCAGTTGGGTGCACGAGTGGGTTACATCGAACTGGATCTCAACAGCGGTAA
GATCCTTGAGAGTTTTCGCCCCGAAGAACGTTTTCCAATGATGAGCACTTTTAAAGTTCTGCTATGTGGC
GCGGTATTATCCCGTATTGACGCCGGGCAAGAGCAACTCGGTCGCCGCATACACTATTCTCAGAATGACT
TGGTTGAGTACTCACCAGTCACAGAAAAGCATCTTACGGATGGCATGACAGTAAGAGAATTATGCAGTGC
TGCCATAACCATGAGTGATAACACTGCGGCCAACTTACTTCTGACAACGATCGGAGGACCGAAGGAGCTA
ACCGCTTTTTTGCACAACATGGGGGATCATGTAACTCGCCTTGATCGTTGGGAACCGGAGCTGAATGAAG
CCATACCAAACGACGAGCGTGACACCACGATGCCTGTAGCAATGGCAACAACGTTGCGCAAACTATTAAC
TGGCGAACTACTTACTCTAGCTTCCCGGCAACAATTAATAGACTGGATGGAGGCGGATAAAGTTGCAGGA
CCACTTCTGCGCTCGGCCCTTCCGGCTGGCTGGTTTATTGCTGATAAATCTGGAGCCGGTGAGCGTGGGT
CTCGCGGTATCATTGCAGCACTGGGGCCAGATGGTAAGCCCTCCCGTATCGTAGTTATCTACACGACGGG
GAGTCAGGCAACTATGGATGAACGAAATAGACAGATCGCTGAGATAGGTGCCTCACTGATTAAGCATTGG
TAACTGTCAGACCAAGTTTACTCATATATACTTTAGATTGATTTAAAACTTCATTTTTAATTTAAAAGGA
TCTAGGTGAAGATCCTTTTTGATAATCTCATGACCAAAATCCCTTAACGTGAGTTTTCGTTCCACTGAGC
GTCAGACCCCGTAGAAAAGATCAAAGGATCTTCTTGAGATCCTTTTTTTCTGCGCGTAATCTGCTGCTTG
CAAACAAAAAAACCACCGCTACCAGCGGTGGTTTGTTTGCCGGATCAAGAGCTACCAACTCTTTTTCCGA
AGGTAACTGGCTTCAGCAGAGCGCAGATACCAAATACTGTTCTTCTAGTGTAGCCGTAGTTAGGCCACCA
CTTCAAGAACTCTGTAGCACCGCCTACATACCTCGCTCTGCTAATCCTGTTACCAGTGGCTGCTGCCAGT
GGCGATAAGTCGTGTCTTACCGGGTTGGACTCAAGACGATAGTTACCGGATAAGGCGCAGCGGTCGGGCT
GAACGGGGGGTTCGTGCACACAGCCCAGCTTGGAGCGAACGACCTACACCGAACTGAGATACCTACAGCG
TGAGCTATGAGAAAGCGCCACGCTTCCCGAAGGGAGAAAGGCGGACAGGTATCCGGTAAGCGGCAGGGTC
GGAACAGGAGAGCGCACGAGGGAGCTTCCAGGGGGAAACGCCTGGTATCTTTATAGTCCTGTCGGGTTTC
GCCACCTCTGACTTGAGCGTCGATTTTTGTGATGCTCGTCAGGGGGGCGGAGCCTATGGAAAAACGCCAG
CAACGCGGCCTTTTTACGGTTCCTGGCCTTTTGCTGGCCTTTTGCTCACATGTTCTTTCCTGCGTTATCC
CCTGATTCTGTGGATAACCGTATTACCGCCTTTGAGTGAGCTGATACCGCTCGCCGCAGCC
Features (pLannotate 1.2.2; 10 found; start..end, strand, type, name):
      1..42      +  rep_origin     RSF ori (fragment): Plasmids containing the RSF 1030 origin of replication can be propagated in E. coli cells that contain additional plasmids with compatible origins.
     44..102     +  CDS            lacI (fragment): lac repressor; lacI; The lac repressor binds to the lac operator to inhibit transcription in E. coli. This inhibition can be relieved by adding lactose or isopropyl-β-D-thiogalactopyranoside (IPTG).
    113..131     +  promoter       T7 promoter: promoter for bacteriophage T7 RNA polymerase
    180..1829    +  CDS            LUCI_PHOPY: Experimental evidence at protein level: Swiss-Prot protein existence level 1. Produces green light with a wavelength of 562 nm. From Photinus pyralis (Common eastern firefly) (Lampyris pyralis).
   1936..2187    +  CDS            TcR (fragment): tetracycline efflux protein; tet; confers resistance to tetracycline
   2188..2236    -  misc_feature   bom (fragment): basis of mobility region from pBR322
   2338..2373    -  CDS            rop (fragment): Rop protein, which maintains plasmids at low copy number; rop
   2468..2572    +  promoter       AmpR promoter: bla
   2573..3433    +  CDS            AmpR: β-lactamase; bla; confers resistance to ampicillin, carbenicillin, and related antibiotics
   3604..4192    +  rep_origin     ori: high-copy-number ColE1/pMB1/pBR322/pUC origin of replication
