[The description below was written by a language model from this plasmid's Addgene catalogue record and pLannotate feature annotations shown in this document.]
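Description:
T7-CMVtrans-FFLuc-polyA is a 4,331 bp bacterial plasmid used as a template for in vitro transcription. It is built on a Promega luciferase control vector backbone of about 2.7 kb. It is maintained in E. coli at high copy through a ColE1/pUC-type origin and selected with ampicillin via a complete bla (β-lactamase) gene driven by its own promoter. The annotation also picks up short fragments of lacI, an RSF origin, the tetracycline resistance gene, bom and rop. All are flagged as partial, so they are most likely non-functional remnants of the backbone's pBR322-type ancestry rather than working elements.

The payload is the 1,653 bp firefly luciferase coding sequence from Photinus pyralis, placed downstream of a bacteriophage T7 promoter. According to the record, the region between the T7 promoter and the luciferase start codon was replaced with a custom leader. The "CMVtrans" in the name suggests this leader mimics the 5′ untranslated region of a CMV-driven transcript, although the record does not say so explicitly. The name also indicates a poly(A) tract after the reporter, but this is not annotated in the feature table.

T7 RNA polymerase is used to produce luciferase mRNA from this plasmid, and that transcript is then translated in a mammalian cell-free lysate, with light output reporting translation efficiency. The associated work used this system to study reversible control of translation with gammaPNA probes. The depositor notes that the plasmid has no role in direct expression in mammalian cells and is intended only for transcript production, which fits the absence of any annotated eukaryotic promoter.
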