Addgene plasmid #101156: T7-CMVtrans-FFLuc-polyA
Purpose: Template for T7 RNAP production of RNA transcript for expression of firefly luciferase in a eukaryotic mammalian cell free lysate.
Depositing lab: Marcel Bruchez. Depositing organization: Carnegie Mellon University. Publication: In Vitro Reversible Translation Control Using gammaPNA Probes. Canady TD, Telmer CA, Oyaghire SN, Armitage BA, Bruchez MP. J Am Chem Soc. 2015 Aug 19;137(32):10268-75. doi: 10.1021/jacs.5b05351. Epub 2015 Aug 4. PubMed 26241615.
Backbone
  Vector backbone: Promega L482A
  Backbone manufacturer: Promega
  Backbone size w/o insert (bp): 2678
  Total vector size (bp): 4331
  Modifications to backbone: Sequence modified from T7 promoter to ATG of the luciferase AGACCCAAGCTTTCAGATCCGCTAGCGCTACCGGGGATCCagccacc
  Vector type: Luciferase
Growth in bacteria
  Bacterial resistance: Ampicillin, 100 μg/mL
  Growth temperature: 37°C
  Growth strain: DH5alpha
  Copy number: High Copy
Gene/Insert
  Gene/Insert name: Firefly luciferase (alt name: FFluc)
  Species: Photinus pyralis
  Insert size (bp): 1653
  Promoter: T7 promoter
  Cloning method: Unknown
  Sequencing primers: 5′ AATACGCAAACCGCCTCTC; 3′ GGTGATGTCGGCGATATAGG
Resource information
  A portion of this plasmid was derived from a plasmid made by: Promega
Terms and licenses: Academic/Nonprofit Terms; Industry Terms: Not Available to Industry
Depositor comments: This plasmid is only for the production of transcript not for expression in mammalian cells.
How to cite: T7-CMVtrans-FFLuc-polyA was a gift from Marcel Bruchez (Addgene plasmid # 101156 ; http://n2t.net/addgene:101156 ; RRID:Addgene_101156)
